>Addgene plasmid #22121 | pVETL-Cmcs-Flag-Ataxin3Q80-C14A | addgene partial sequence | sequence record 27928 | 22121 with hATXN3-F (tgaccaactcctgcagatga)
ACTTATTGGAGAAGAATTAGCACAACTAAAAGAGCAAAGAGTCCATAAAACAGACCTGGAACGAATGTTA
GAAGCAAATGATGGCTCAGGAATGTTAGACGAAGATGAGGAGGATTTGCAGAGGGCTCTGGCACTAAGTC
GCCAAGAAATTGACATGGAAGATGAGGAAGCAGATCTCCGCAGGGCTATTCAGCTAAGTATGCAAGGTAG
TTCCAGAAACATATCTCAAGATATGACACAGACATCAGGTACAAATCTTACTTCAGAAGAGCTTCGGAAG
AGACGAGAAGCCTACTTTGAAAAACAGCAGCAAAAGCAGCAACAGCAGCAGCAGCAGCAGCAGCAGCAGC
AGCAGCAGCAGCAGCAGCAGCAGCAGCAGCAGCAGCAGCAGCAGCAGCAGCAGCAGCAGCAGCAGCAGCA
GCAGCAGCAGCAGCAGCAGCAGCGGGACCTATCAGGACAGAGTTCACATCCATGTGAAAGGCCAGCCACC
AGTTCAGGAGCACTTGGGAGTGATCTAGGTGATGCTATGAGTGAAGAAGACATGCTTCANGCAGCTGTGA
CCATGTCTTAGAAACTGTCAGAAATGATTGAAAACAGAANGAAAAAATAAATAAGAATGCGGCCGCGAAT
TCAGATCTCTGCAGATATCGTCGA
