>Addgene plasmid #22121 | pVETL-Cmcs-Flag-Ataxin3Q80-C14A | addgene partial sequence | sequence record 27929 | 22121 with hATXN3-R (tttggtcgatgcatctgttg)
GCTTCGCAATCTGGCAGATCACCCTTAACAACAAATATAGAATAACCTTCCTGNTTGTAATTGAGCCAAG
AAAAGTGCAAGATATGTATCTGATATTAATTCTGGACCCGTCAAGAGAGAATTCAAGTTAAACCACTGTT
TTCCTAATTTTCTAACTGTAAACCAGTGTTCCTTATAATTGCATATAAATGATCTTTCATTTATAGGATC
GATCCTGAGCCTCTGATACTCTGGACTGTTGAACAGGATTAGTTCTAAACCCCAAACTTTCAAGGCATTG
CTTATAACCTGAATAGAGAAAAAACCACTGTCATCCATATTTCCAGAAGGCTGCTGTAAAAACGTGCGAT
AATCTTCACTAGTAACTCCTCCTTCTGCCATTCTCATCCTCTCCTCCTCATCCAGCTGATGTGCAATTGA
GGATAATTCCACAGGGCTAAAATATTCTCCTTGCAATAAGTTATTCAGGCAATGTTGAGCAGCAAGTGAG
CCTTCTTGTTTCTCGTGGAAGATGGACTCTCCGTTTATAAGCTTGAGCTTGTCGTCATCGTCTTTGTAGT
CCATAGCTCTAGAGTCCGGAGGCTGGATCGGTCCCGGTGTCTTCTATGGAGGTCAAAACAGCGTGGATGG
CGTCTCCAGGCGATCTGACGGTTCCTAACNGNCAGNNNNNNNNNNNNNAACCTCCCACCGTACACGCCTA
CCGCCCATTTGCGTCAATGGGGCGGAGTTGTTACGACATTTTGGAAAGTCCGTTGATTTGGTGCCAACAA
CTCCATGCGTCATGGGGTGGGACTGGAATCCCGNAGCAACCCTTCCNCCCT
