[The description below was written by a language model from this plasmid's Addgene catalogue record.]
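Description:
pVETL-Cmcs-Flag-Ataxin3Q80-C14A is a lentiviral transfer and mammalian expression plasmid built on the pVETL-Cmcs backbone (about 5.8 kb without insert). It is maintained in bacteria as a high-copy plasmid under ampicillin selection. The recommended host is a recombination-deficient strain, a common choice for lentiviral vectors because their repeated terminal sequences can be unstable. No feature table accompanies the record, so the specific viral elements, origin of replication and any mammalian selection marker or reporter are not documented. The promoter is not stated outright either, although the use of a CMV forward primer for sequencing suggests that the insert lies downstream of a CMV promoter.

The payload is a roughly 1.3 kb human ataxin-3 (ATXN3) cDNA cloned between XbaI and ApaI sites, with a Flag epitope fused to the N terminus for detection and immunoprecipitation. Ataxin-3 is a deubiquitinating enzyme, and expansion of its polyglutamine tract causes spinocerebellar ataxia type 3 (Machado-Joseph disease). The "Q80" in the name indicates a pathogenic-length, expanded glutamine repeat. The recorded C14A mutation replaces the active-site cysteine of the protease domain and is generally used to abolish catalytic activity.

The construct therefore expresses a tagged, expanded and enzymatically inactive form of the disease protein, either by transfection or by lentiviral transduction of mammalian cells. The associated publication examined how ataxin-3's catalytic activity regulates its own cellular turnover, so this plasmid most likely serves as the inactive counterpart to catalytically competent versions in studies of protein stability and degradation.
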