Addgene plasmid #22121: pVETL-Cmcs-Flag-Ataxin3Q80-C14A
Depositing lab: Henry Paulson. Depositing organization: University of Michigan. Publication: Cellular turnover of the polyglutamine disease protein ataxin-3 is regulated by its catalytic activity. Todi SV, Laco MN, Winborn BJ, Travis SM, Wen HM, Paulson HL. J Biol Chem. 2007 Oct 5. 282(40):29348-58. 10.1074/jbc.M704126200 PubMed 17693639.
Backbone
  Vector backbone: pVETL-Cmcs
  Backbone size w/o insert (bp): 5756
  Vector type: Mammalian Expression, Lentiviral
Growth in bacteria
  Bacterial resistance: Ampicillin, 100 μg/mL
  Growth temperature: 37°C
  Growth strain: Stbl3
  Copy number: High Copy
Gene/Insert
  Gene/Insert name: Ataxin 3
  Species: H. sapiens (human)
  Insert size (bp): 1300
  Mutation: C14A
  Entrez Gene: ATXN3 (a.k.a. AT3, ATX3, JOS, MJD, MJD1, SCA3)
  Tag / fusion protein: Flag (N terminal on insert)
  Cloning method: Restriction Enzyme; 5′ cloning site XbaI (unknown if destroyed); 3′ cloning site ApaI (unknown if destroyed)
  Sequencing primers: 5′ CMV-F
Terms and licenses: Academic/Nonprofit Terms; Industry Terms: Not Available to Industry
How to cite: pVETL-Cmcs-Flag-Ataxin3Q80-C14A was a gift from Henry Paulson (Addgene plasmid # 22121 ; http://n2t.net/addgene:22121 ; RRID:Addgene_22121)
